Addgene plasmid #147225: pnYC-NpHM-HsNot2_429-540_P
Purpose: Bacterial Expression of HsNot2_429-540
Depositing lab: Elisa Izaurralde. Depositing organization: Max Planck Institute for Developmental Biology. Publication: A direct interaction between DCP1 and XRN1 couples mRNA decapping to 5' exonucleolytic degradation. Braun JE, Truffault V, Boland A, Huntzinger E, Chang CT, Haas G, Weichenrieder O, Coles M, Izaurralde E. Nat Struct Mol Biol. 2012 Dec;19(12):1324-31. doi: 10.1038/nsmb.2413. Epub 2012 Nov 11. PubMed 23142987.
Backbone
  Vector backbone: Unknown
  Vector type: Bacterial Expression
Growth in bacteria
  Bacterial resistance: Chloramphenicol, 25 μg/mL
  Growth temperature: 37°C
  Growth strain: DH5alpha
  Copy number: Low Copy
Gene/Insert
  Gene/Insert name: HsNot2_429-540 (alt name: CNOT2)
  Species: H. sapiens (human)
  Entrez Gene: CNOT2 (a.k.a. CDC36, HSPC131, IDNADFS, NOT2, NOT2H)
  Cloning method: Unknown
Terms and licenses: Academic/Nonprofit Terms; Industry Terms: Not Available to Industry
Depositor comments: ORF extracted from NCBI: NM_014515.5. Plasmids from this collection were made available to the research community and donated after the lab closed. Please note that the sequence provided by the depositing laboratory may be theoretical/predicted or based on Sanger sequencing results. There may be discrepancies between sequencing results obtained by Addgene and the depositor sequence. If an Addgene verified sequence is not available, please contact before placing your order to request that our lab fully sequence the plasmid.
How to cite: pnYC-NpHM-HsNot2_429-540_P was a gift from Elisa Izaurralde (Addgene plasmid # 147225 ; http://n2t.net/addgene:147225 ; RRID:Addgene_147225)
