[The description below was written by a language model from this plasmid's Addgene catalogue record and pLannotate feature annotations shown in this document.]
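Description:
pnYC-NpHM-HsNot2_429-540_P is a 5,867 nt bacterial expression plasmid for producing a C-terminal fragment (residues 429–540) of human CNOT2 (NOT2), a subunit of the CCR4-NOT deadenylase complex that is required for the structural integrity of that complex. The catalogue lists the backbone as unknown. The annotated features nevertheless resemble a pACYC184-type framework: a p15A origin of replication, a chloramphenicol acetyltransferase gene with its own cat promoter, and scattered remnants of a tetracycline resistance gene and its promoter that have been interrupted by the expression cassette. Selection is with chloramphenicol, and the record describes the plasmid as low copy. The p15A origin is compatible with ColE1-type plasmids, so this vector can in principle coexist with a second expression plasmid for co-expressing partner proteins, although the record does not state that use.

The expression cassette is a standard T7 system, with a T7 promoter followed by a lac operator for IPTG-inducible control, the phage T7 gene 10 ribosome binding site, and a T7 terminator downstream. It therefore needs a host that supplies T7 RNA polymerase for expression. The open reading frame begins with a short element annotated as part of a His-containing tag, continues through a cytosolic maltose-binding protein lacking its signal sequence, and then runs into the CNOT2 fragment. This gives an N-terminal His–MBP fusion, consistent with "NpHM" in the name, that aids solubility and affinity purification. A protease cleavage site between MBP and the insert is not annotated, so its presence cannot be confirmed. The ORF derives from the human reference transcript. The depositor sequence may be theoretical rather than experimentally verified.
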