Features (pLannotate 1.2.2; 19 found; start..end, strand, type, name):
    739..834     -  CDS            resD (fragment): REDF_ECOLI - Also known as D. Protein inferred from homology: Swiss-Prot protein existence level 3. Acts as a repressor of transcription and as a site-specific resolvase that cleaves at the RfsF site. From Escherichia coli (strain K12).
    824..881     +  CDS            TcR (fragment): tetracycline efflux protein; tet; confers resistance to tetracycline
    878..971     -  CDS            TcR (fragment): tetracycline efflux protein; tet; confers resistance to tetracycline
   1475..2375    -  CDS            TcR (fragment): tetracycline efflux protein; tet; confers resistance to tetracycline
   2402..2420    +  promoter       T7 promoter: promoter for bacteriophage T7 RNA polymerase
   2421..2445    +  protein_bind   lac operator: The lac repressor binds to the lac operator to inhibit transcription in E. coli. This inhibition can be relieved by adding lactose or isopropyl-β-D-thiogalactopyranoside (IPTG). lac repressor encoded by lacI
   2460..2482    +  RBS            RBS: efficient ribosome binding site from bacteriophage T7 gene 10 (Olins and Rangwala, 1989)
   2501..2517    +  CDS            capTEV™ (fragment): composite tag for in vivo biotinylation, TEV protease cleavage, and 6xHis tagging
   2538..3634    +  CDS            MBP (fragment): maltose binding protein from E. coli; malE (mutated); This version of the gene does not encode a signal sequence, so MBP will remain in the cytosol.
   3680..4015    +  CDS            CNOT2 (fragment): CNOT2_HUMAN - Also known as CDC36, NOT2. Experimental evidence at protein level: Swiss-Prot protein existence level 1. Component of the CCR4-NOT complex which is one of the major cellular mRNA deadenylases and is linked to various cellular processes including bulk mRNA degradation, miRNA-mediated repression, translational repression during translational initiation and general transcription regulation. Additional complex functions may be a consequence of its influence on mRNA expression. Required for the CCR4- NOT complex structural integrity. Can repress transcription and may link the CCR4-NOT
   4056..4105    +  CDS            SET1 (fragment): solubility-enhancement tag derived from T7 phage gene 10B
   4113..4160    +  terminator     T7 terminator: transcription terminator for bacteriophage T7 RNA polymerase
   4183..4287    -  CDS            TcR (fragment): tetracycline efflux protein; tet; confers resistance to tetracycline
   4335..4363    -  promoter       tet promoter: E. coli promoter for tetracycline efflux protein gene
   4475..5020    +  rep_origin     p15A ori: Plasmids containing the medium-copy-number p15A origin of replication can be propagated in E. coli cells that contain a second plasmid with the ColE1 origin.
   5108..5163    +  rep_origin     RSF ori (fragment): Plasmids containing the RSF 1030 origin of replication can be propagated in E. coli cells that contain additional plasmids with compatible origins.
   5282..5425    -  mobile_element IS1 (fragment): prokaryotic transposable element IS1
   5546..5648    +  promoter       cat promoter: promoter of the E. coli cat gene encoding chloramphenicol acetyltransferase
   5649..441     +  CDS            CmR (across the origin): chloramphenicol acetyltransferase; cat; confers resistance to chloramphenicol
>Addgene plasmid #147225 | pnYC-NpHM-HsNot2_429-540_P | depositor full sequence | sequence record 289672 | Full Sequence
GGTATGGCAATGAAAGACGGTGAGCTGGTGATATGGGATAGTGTTCACCCTTGTTACACCGTTTTCCATG
AGCAAACTGAAACGTTTTCATCGCTCTGGAGTGAATACCACGACGATTTCCGGCAGTTTCTACACATATA
TTCGCAAGATGTGGCGTGTTACGGTGAAAACCTGGCCTATTTCCCTAAAGGGTTTATTGAGAATATGTTT
TTCGTCTCAGCCAATCCCTGGGTGAGTTTCACCAGTTTTGATTTAAACGTGGCCAATATGGACAACTTCT
TCGCCCCCGTTTTCACCATGGGCAAATATTATACGCAAGGCGACAAGGTGCTGATGCCGCTGGCGATTCA
GGTTCATCATGCCGTCTGTGATGGCTTCCATGTCGGCAGAATGCTTAATGAATTACAACAGTACTGCGAT
GAGTGGCAGGGCGGGGCGTAATTTTTTTAAGGCAGTTATTGGTGCCCTTAAACGCCTGGTGCTACGCCTG
AATAAGTGATAATAAGCGGATGAATGGCAGAAATTCGAAAGCAAATTCGACCCGGTCGTCGGTTCAGGGC
AGGGTCGTTAAATAGCCGCTTATGTCTATTGCTGGTTTACCGGTTTATTGACTACCGGAAGCAGTGTGAC
CGTGTGCTTCTCAAATGCCTGAGGCCAGTTTGCTCAGGCTCTCCCCGTGGAGGTAATAATTGACGATATG
ATCATTTATTCTGCCTCCCAGAGCCTGATAAAAACGGTTAGCGCTTCGTTAATACAGATGTAGGTGTTCC
ACAGGGTAGCCAGCAGCATCCTGCGATGCAGATCCGGAACATAATGGTGCAGGGCGCTTGTTTCGGCGTG
GGTATGGTGGCAGGCCCCGTGGCCGGGGGACTGTTGGGCGCTGCCGGCACCTGTCCTACGAGTTGCATGA
TAAAGAAGACAGTCATAAGTGCGGCGACGATAGTCATGCCCCGCGCCCACCGGAAGGAGCTACCGGACAG
CGGTGCGGACTGTTGTAACTCAGAATAAGAAATGAGGCCGCTCATGGCGTTGACTCTCAGTCATAGTATC
GTGGTATCACCGGTTGGTTCCACTCTCTGTTGCGGGCAACTTCAGCAGCACGTAGGGGACTTCCGCGTTT
CCAGACTTTACGAAACACGGAAACCGAAGACCATTCATGTTGTTGCTCAGGTCGCAGACGTTTTGCAGCA
GCAGTCGCTTCACGTTCGCTCGCGTATCGGTGATTCATTCTGCTAACCAGTAAGGCAACCCCGCCAGCCT
AGCCGGGTCCTCAACGACAGGAGCACGATCATGCGCACCCGTGGCCAGGACCCAACGCTGCCCGAGATGC
GCCGCGTGCGGCTGCTGGAGATGGCGGACGCGATGGATATGTTCTGCCAAGGGTTGGTTTGCGCATTCAC
AGTTCTCCGCAAGAATTGATTGGCTCCAATTCTTGGAGTGGTGAATCCGTTAGCGAGGTGCCGCCGGCTT
CCATTCAGGTCGAGGTGGCCCGGCTCCATGCACCGCGACGCAACGCGGGGAGGCAGACAAGGTATAGGGC
GGCGCCTACAATCCATGCCAACCCGTTCCATGTGCTCGCCGAGGCGGCATAAATCGCCGTGACGATCAGC
GGTCCAGTGATCGAAGTTAGGCTGGTAAGAGCCGCGAGCGATCCTTGAAGCTGTCCCTGATGGTCGTCAT
CTACCTGCCTGGACAGCATGGCCTGCAACGCGGGCATCCCGATGCCGCCGGAAGCGAGAAGAATCATAAT
GGGGAAGGCCATCCAGCCTCGCGTCGCGAACGCCAGCAAGACGTAGCCCAGCGCGTCGGCCGCCATGCCG
GCGATAATGGCCTGCTTCTCGCCGAAACGTTTGGTGGCGGGACCAGTGACGAAGGCTTGAGCGAGGGCGT
GCAAGATTCCGAATACCGCAAGCGACAGGCCGATCATCGTCGCGCTCCAGCGAAAGCGGTCCTCGCCGAA
AATGACCCAGAGCGCTGCCGGCACCTGTCCTACGAGTTGCATGATAAAGAAGACAGTCATAAGTGCGGCG
ACGATAGTCATGCCCCGCGCCCACCGGAAGGAGCTGACTGGGTTGAAGGCTCTCAAGGGCATCGGTCGAC
GCTCTCCCTTATGCGACTCCTGCATTAGGAAGCAGCCCAGTAGTAGGTTGAGGCCGTTGAGCACCGCCGC
CGCAAGGAATGGTGCATGCAAGGAGATGGCGCCCAACAGTCCCCCGGCCACGGGGCCTGCCACCATACCC
ACGCCGAAACAAGCGCTCATGAGCCCGAAGTGGCGAGCCCGATCTTCCCCATCGGTGATGTCGGCGATAT
AGGCGCCAGCAACCGCACCTGTGGCGCCGGTGATGCCGGCCACGATGCGTCCGGCGTAGAGGATCAGACT
AAGATCTCGATCCCGCGAAATTAATACGACTCACTATAGGGGAATTGTGAGCGGATAACAATTCCCCACT
AGTAATAATTTTGTTTAACTTTAAGAAGGAGATATACCATGAGCGGCAGCCATCATCATCATCATCACAG
CGGCAGCGGCTCCATGGAAACTGAAGAAGGTAAACTGGTAATCTGGATTAACGGCGATAAAGGCTATAAC
GGTCTCGCTGAAGTCGGTAAGAAATTCGAGAAAGATACCGGAATTAAAGTCACCGTTGAGCATCCGGATA
AACTGGAAGAGAAATTCCCACAGGTTGCGGCAACTGGCGATGGCCCTGACATTATCTTCTGGGCACACGA
CCGCTTTGGTGGCTACGCTCAATCTGGCCTGTTGGCTGAAATCACCCCGGACAAAGCGTTCCAGGACAAG
CTGTATCCGTTTACCTGGGATGCCGTACGTTACAACGGCAAGCTGATTGCTTACCCGATCGCTGTTGAAG
CGTTATCGCTGATTTATAACAAAGACCTGCTGCCGAACCCGCCAAAAACCTGGGAAGAGATCCCGGCGCT
GGATAAAGAACTGAAAGCGAAAGGTAAGAGCGCCCTGATGTTCAACCTGCAAGAACCGTACTTCACCTGG
CCGCTGATTGCTGCTGACGGGGGTTATGCGTTCAAGTATGAAAACGGCAAGTACGACATTAAAGACGTGG
GCGTGGATAACGCTGGCGCGAAAGCGGGTCTGACCTTCCTGGTTGACCTGATTAAAAACAAACACATGAA
TGCAGACACCGATTACTCCATCGCAGAAGCTGCCTTTAATAAAGGCGAAACAGCGATGACCATCAACGGC
CCGTGGGCATGGTCCAACATCGACACCAGCAAAGTGAATTATGGTGTAACGGTACTGCCGACCTTCAAGG
GTCAACCATCCAAACCGTTCGTTGGCGTGCTGAGCGCAGGTATTAACGCCGCCAGTCCGAACAAAGAGCT
GGCAAAAGAGTTCCTCGAAAACTATCTGCTGACTGATGAAGGTCTGGAAGCGGTTAATAAAGACAAACCG
CTGGGTGCCGTAGCGCTGAAGTCTTACGAGGAAGAGTTGGCGAAAGATCCACGTATTGCCGCCACGATGG
AAAACGCCCAGAAAGGTGAAATCATGCCGAACATCCCGCAGATGTCCGCTTTCTGGTATGCCGTGCGTAC
TGCGGTGATCAACGCCGCCAGCGGTCGTCAGACTGTCGATGAAGCCCTTAAAGACGCGCAGACTGGTACC
GGCAGCGGCCTGGAAGTTCTGTTCCAGGGGCCCCATATGGATAAGCTGGCTGCAATAAAACTTGGCCGAT
ATGGTGAAGACCTTCTCTTCTATCTCTATTACATGAATGGAGGAGACGTATTACAACTTTTAGCTGCAGT
GGAGCTTTTTAACCGTGATTGGAGATACCACAAAGAAGAACGAGTATGGATTACCAGGGCACCAGGCATG
GAGCCAACAATGAAAACCAATACCTATGAGAGGGGAACATATTACTTCTTTGACTGTCTTAACTGGAGGA
AAGTAGCTAAGGAGTTCCATCTGGAATATGACAAATTAGAAGAACGGCCTCACCTGCCATCCACCTTCAA
CTACAACCCTGCTCAGCAAGCCTTCTAAGGATCCTAATAGTCTAGAGCTAGCCCTAGGAGATCCGGCTGC
TAACAAAGCCCGAAAGGAAGCTGAGTTGGCTGCTGCCACCGCTGAGCAATAACTAGCATAACCCCTTGGG
GCCTCTAAACGGGTCTTGAGGGGTTTTTTGCTGAAAGGAGGAACTATATCCGGATATCCCGCAAGAGGCC
CGGCAGTACCGGCATAACCAAGCCTATGCCTACAGCATCCAGGGTGACGGTGCCGAGGATGACGATGAGC
GCATTGTTAGATTTCATACACGGTGCCTGACTGCGTTAGCAATTTAACTGTGATAAACTACCGCATTAAA
GCTTATCGATGATAAGCTGTCAAACATGAGAATTACAACTTATATCGTATGGGGCTGACTTCAGGTGCTA
CATTTGAAGAGATAAATTGCACTGAAATCAAGAAATATTTTATCTGATTAATAAGATGATCTTCTTGAGA
TCGTTTTGGTCTGCGCGTAATCTCTTGCTCTGAAAACGAAAAAACCGCCTTGCAGGGCGGTTTTTCGAAG
GTTCTCTGAGCTACCAACTCTTTGAACCGAGGTAACTGGCTTGGAGGAGCGCAGTCACCAAAACTTGTCC
TTTCAGTTTAGCCTTAACCGGCGCATGACTTCAAGACTAACTCCTCTAAATCAATTACCAGTGGCTGCTG
CCAGTGGTGCTTTTGCATGTCTTTCCGGGTTGGACTCAAGACGATAGTTACCGGATAAGGCGCAGCGGTC
GGACTGAACGGGGGGTTCGTGCATACAGTCCAGCTTGGAGCGAACTGCCTACCCGGAACTGAGTGTCAGG
CGTGGAATGAGACAAACGCGGCCATAACAGCGGAATGACACCGGTAAACCGAAAGGCAGGAACAGGAGAG
CGCACGAGGGAGCCGCCAGGGGGAAACGCCTGGTATCTTTATAGTCCTGTCGGGTTTCGCCACCACTGAT
TTGAGCGTCAGATTTCGTGATGCTTGTCAGGGGGGCGGAGCCTATGGAAAAACGGCTTTGCCGCGGCCCT
CTCACTTCCCTGTTAAGTATCTTCCTGGCATCTTCCAGGAAATCTCCGCCCCGTTCGTAAGCCATTTCCG
CTCGCCGCAGTCGAACGACCGAGCGTAGCGAGTCAGTGAGCGAGGAAGCGGAATATATCCTGTATCACAT
ATTCTGCTGACGCACCGGTGCAGCCTTTTTTCTCCTGCCACATGAAGCACTTCACTGACACCCTCATCAG
TGCCAACATAGTAAGCCAGTATACACTCCCCTAGCGCTGATGTCCGGCGGTGCTTTTGCCGTTACGCACC
ACCCCGTCAGTAGCTGAACAGGAGGGACAGCTGATAGAAACAGAAGCCACTGGAGCACCTCAAAAACACC
ATCATACACTAAATCAGTAAGTTGGCAGCATCACCCGACGCACTTTGCGCCGAATAAATACCTGTGACGG
AAGATCACTTCGCAGAATAAATAAATCCTGGTGTCCCTGTTGATACCGGGAAGCCCTGGGCCAACTTTTG
GCGAAAATGAGACGTTGATCGGCACGTAAGAGGTTCCAACTTTCACCATAATGAAATAAGATCACTACCG
GGCGTATTTTTTGAGTTATCGAGATTTTCAGGAGCTAAGGAAGCTAAAATGGAGAAAAAAATCACTGGAT
ATACCACCGTTGATATATCCCAATGGCATCGTAAAGAACATTTTGAGGCATTTCAGTCAGTTGCTCAATG
TACCTATAACCAGACCGTTCAGCTGGATATTACGGCCTTTTTAAAGACCGTAAAGAAAAATAAGCACAAG
TTTTATCCGGCCTTTATTCACATTCTTGCCCGCCTGATGAATGCTCATCCGGAATTC
